Addgene plasmid #225645: PtetA-PLacO3O1 150 bp with pBELO_L6-PT3-T4_CAMR_TAN+
Purpose: tetA and LacO3O1 promoters in tandem conformation with 150bp distance between them, expressing mCherry with pBELO_L6-PT3-T4 backbone and chloramphenicol resistance
Depositing lab: Andre Sanches Ribeiro. Depositing organization: Tampere University. Publication: Transcription Attenuation in Synthetic Promoters in Nonoverlapping Tandem Formation. Chauhan V, Baptista ISC, Arsh AM, Jagadeesan R, Dash S, Ribeiro AS. Biochemistry. 2024 Jul 12. doi: 10.1021/acs.biochem.4c00012. PubMed 38997112.
Backbone
  Vector backbone: pBELO_L6-PT3-T4_CAMR_TAN+
  Backbone manufacturer: IDT Iowa
  Vector type: Bacterial Expression
Growth in bacteria
  Bacterial resistance: Chloramphenicol, 25 μg/mL
  Growth temperature: 30°C
  Growth strain: DH5alpha
  Growth instructions: Grow in M9 glycerol media
  Copy number: Low Copy
Gene/Insert
  Gene/Insert name: tetR/tetA and LacO3O1 in tandem conformation
  Species: Escherichia coli
  Insert size (bp): 227
  Promoter: tetA and LacO3O1 promoters
  Tag / fusion protein: mCherry (C terminal on backbone)
  Cloning method: Gene Synthesis
  Sequencing primers: 5′ NA
Resource information
  A portion of this plasmid was derived from a plasmid made by: IDT Iowa
Terms and licenses: Academic/Nonprofit Terms; Industry Terms: Not Available to Industry
How to cite: PtetA-PLacO3O1 150 bp with pBELO_L6-PT3-T4_CAMR_TAN+ was a gift from Andre Sanches Ribeiro (Addgene plasmid # 225645 ; http://n2t.net/addgene:225645 ; RRID:Addgene_225645)
