[The description below was written by a language model from this plasmid's Addgene catalogue record and pLannotate feature annotations shown in this document.]
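Description:
PtetA-PLacO3O1 150 bp with pBELO_L6-PT3-T4_CAMR_TAN+ is a low-copy bacterial expression plasmid of about 7.8 kb built on a pBeloBAC-style, F-plasmid-derived backbone. Replication and inheritance rely on the F replicon: the annotated ori2/oriS and oriV origins, the repE initiator and incC incompatibility region, plus the sopA/sopB partitioning genes and a fragment of the centromere-like sopC site. Together these keep the plasmid at very low copy and segregate it stably in E. coli. A partial resD resolvase sequence is also detected. Selection is by chloramphenicol, through a cat gene driven by its own promoter.

The payload is a synthesized 227 bp regulatory insert that places two E. coli promoters in tandem, both pointing the same way towards an mCherry coding sequence. The upstream element is the tetR/tetA promoter region. The downstream element is a lac promoter (LacO3O1) with its CAP binding site and lac operator, and the record states a 150 bp spacing between the two promoters. mCherry is followed by the rrnB T1 terminator. The record lists mCherry as a backbone-encoded C-terminal fusion, but it effectively serves as the transcriptional reporter. Upstream of the tandem promoters, on the opposite strand, lie a lambda t0 terminator, a short pHluorin/GFP-like fragment and a tet promoter fragment, probably remnants of the backbone design.

No tetR or lacI coding sequence is annotated, so any repressor control would have to come from the host or another source. The construct was made to study how non-overlapping tandem promoters influence each other's output, such as transcription attenuation, using red fluorescence as the readout.
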