Features (pLannotate 1.2.2; 19 found; start..end, strand, type, name):
      6..29      -  misc_feature   sopC (fragment): sopC; centromere-like partitioning region of the bacterial F plasmid
    105..1073    -  CDS            sopB: SOPB_ECOLI - Also known as B. Experimental evidence at protein level: Swiss-Prot protein existence level 1. Control of plasmid partitioning; required to recognize the cis-acting. Binds specifically with the DNA segment containing the sopC region. SopB is trans-acting. From Escherichia coli (strain K12).
   1073..2248    -  CDS            sopA: partitioning protein for the bacterial F plasmid; sopA
   2574..2824    -  misc_feature   incC: incC; incompatibility region of the bacterial F plasmid
   2827..3582    -  CDS            repE: replication initiation protein for the bacterial F plasmid; repE
   3673..3892    -  rep_origin     ori2: secondary origin of replication for the bacterial F plasmid; also known as oriS
   3968..4582    -  rep_origin     oriV: origin of replication for the bacterial F plasmid
   4980..5324    -  CDS            resD (fragment): REDF_ECOLI - Also known as D. Protein inferred from homology: Swiss-Prot protein existence level 3. Acts as a repressor of transcription and as a site-specific resolvase that cleaves at the RfsF site. From Escherichia coli (strain K12).
   5440..5542    +  promoter       cat promoter: promoter of the E. coli cat gene encoding chloramphenicol acetyltransferase
   5543..6199    +  CDS            cat: CAT_ECOLX - Experimental evidence at protein level: Swiss-Prot protein existence level 1. This enzyme is an effector of chloramphenicol resistance in bacteria. From Escherichia coli. This protein is used as a marker in many commonly used cloning vectors, such as pACYC184.
   6287..6304    -  promoter       tet promoter (fragment): E. coli promoter for tetracycline efflux protein gene
   6337..6431    -  terminator     lambda t0 terminator: transcription terminator from phage lambda
   6491..6537    -  CDS            ecliptic pHluorin (fragment): pH-sensitive mutant of green fluorescent protein (Miesenböck et al., 1998) responds to a drop in pH with a gradual loss (eclipsing) of excitation at 475 nm, accompanied by a reduction of excitation at 395 nm
   6543..6598    +  promoter       tetR/tetA promoters: tetR; overlapping promoters for bacterial tetR and tetA
   6762..6783    +  protein_bind   CAP binding site: CAP binding activates transcription in the presence of cAMP. E. coli catabolite activator protein
   6798..6828    +  promoter       lac promoter: promoter for the E. coli lac operon
   6836..6852    +  protein_bind   lac operator: The lac repressor binds to the lac operator to inhibit transcription in E. coli. This inhibition can be relieved by adding lactose or isopropyl-β-D-thiogalactopyranoside (IPTG). lac repressor encoded by lacI
   6906..7613    +  CDS            mCherry: mCherry is a basic (constitutively fluorescent) red fluorescent protein published in 2004, derived from Discosoma sp.. It is reported to be a very rapidly-maturing monomer with low acid sensitivity.
   7676..7762    +  terminator     rrnB T1 terminator: Escherichia coli rrnB; transcription terminator T1 from the E. coli rrnB gene
>Addgene plasmid #225645 | PtetA-PLacO3O1 150 bp with pBELO_L6-PT3-T4_CAMR_TAN+ | addgene full sequence | sequence record 448703 | Addgene NGS Result
AAGTGGGGCCCAGAGAGAATATTCAGGCCAGTTATGCTTTCTGGCCTGTAACAAAGGACATTAAGTAAAG
ACAGATAAACGTAGACTAAAACGTGGTCGCATCAGGGTGCTGGCTTTTCAAGTTCCTTAAGAATGGCCTC
AATTTTCTCTATACACTCAGTTGGAACACGGGACCTGTCCAGGTTAAGCACCATTTTATCGCCCTTATAC
AATACTGTCGCTCCAGGAGCAAACTGATGTCGTGAGCTTAAACTAGTTCTTGATGCAGATGACGTTTTAA
GCACAGAAGTTAAAAGAGTGATAACTTCTTCAGCTTCAAATATCACCCCAGCTTTTTTCTGCTCATGAAG
GTTAGATGCCTGCTGCTTAAGTAATTCCTCTTTATCTGTAAAGGCTTTTTGAAGTGCATCACCTGACCGG
GCAGATAGTTCACCGGGGTGAGAAAAAAGAGCAACAACTGATTTAGGCAATTTGGCGGTGTTGATACAGC
GGGTAATAATCTTACGTGAAATATTTTCCGCATCAGCCAGCGCAGAAATATTTCCAGCAAATTCATTCTG
CAATCGGCTTGCATAACGCTGACCACGTTCATAAGCACTTGTTGGGCGATAATCGTTACCCAATCTGGAT
AATGCAGCCATCTGCTCATCATCCAGCTCGCCAACCAGAACACGATAATCACTTTCGGTAAGTGCAGCAG
CTTTACGACGGCGACTCCCATCGGCAATTTCTATGACACCAGATACTCTTCGACCGAACGCCGGTGTCTG
TTGACCAGTCAGTAGAAAAGAAGGGATGAGATCATCCAGTGCGTCCTCAGTAAGCAGCTCCTGGTCACGT
TCATTACCTGACCATACCCGAGAGGTCTTCTCAACACTATCACCCCGGAGCACTTCAAGAGTAAACTTCA
CATCCCGACCACATACAGGCAAAGTAATGGCATTACCGCGAGCCATTACTCCTACGCGCGCAATTAACGA
ATCCACCATCGGGGCAGCTGGTGTCGATAACGAAGTATCTTCAACCGGTTGAGTATTGAGCGTATGTTTT
GGAATAACAGGCGCACGCTTCATTATCTAATCTCCCAGCGTGGTTTAATCAGACGATCGAAAATTTCATT
GCAGACAGGTTCCCAAATAGAAAGAGCATTTCTCCAGGCACCAGTTGAAGAGCGTTGATCAATGGCCTGT
TCAAAAACAGTTCTCATCCGGATCTGACCTTTACCAACTTCATCCGTTTCACGTACAACATTTTTTAGAA
CCATGCTTCCCCAGGCATCCCGAATTTGCTCCTCCATCCACGGGGACTGAGAGCCATTACTATTGCTGTA
TTTGGTAAGCAAAATACGTACATCAGGCTCGAACCCTTTAAGATCAACGTTCTTGAGCAGATCACGAAGC
ATATCGAAAAACTGCAGTGCGGAGGTGTAGTCAAACAACTCAGCAGGCGTGGGAACAATCAGCACATCAG
CAGCACATACGACATTAATCGTGCCGATACCCAGGTTAGGCGCGCTGTCAATAACTATGACATCATAGTC
ATGAGCAACAGTTTCAATGGCCAGTCGGAGCATCAGGTGTGGATCGGTGGGCAGTTTACCTTCATCAAAT
TTGCCCATTAACTCAGTTTCAATACGGTGCAGAGCCAGACAGGAAGGAATAATGTCAAGCCCCGGCCAGC
AAGTGGGCTTTATTGCATAAGTGACATCGTCCTTTTCCCCAAGATAGAAAGGCAGGAGAGTGTCTTCTGC
ATGAATATGAAGATCTGGTACCCATCCGTGATACATTGAGGCTGTTCCCTGGGGGTCGTTACCTTCCACG
AGCAAAACACGTAGCCCCTTCAGAGCCAGATCCTGAGCAAGATGAACAGAAACTGAGGTTTTGTAAACGC
CACCTTTATGGGCAGCAACCCCGATCACCGGTGGAAATACGTCTTCAGCACGTCGCAATCGCGTACCAAA
CACATCACGCATATGATTAATTTGTTCAATTGTATAACCAACACGTTGCTCAACCCGTCCTCGAATTTCC
ATATCCGGGTGCGGTAGTCGCCCTGCTTTCTCGGCATCTCTGATAGCCTGAGAAGAAACCCCAACTAAAT
CCGCTGCTTCACCTATTCTCCAGCGCCGGGTTATTTTCCTCGCTTCCGGGCTGTCATCATTAAACTGTGC
AATGGCGATAGCCTTCGTCATTTCATGACCAGCGTTTATGCACTGGTTAAGTGTTTCCATGAGTTTCATT
CTGAACATCCTTTAATCATTGCTTTGCGTTTTTTTATTAAATCTTGCAATTTACTGCAAAGCAACAACAA
AATCGCAAAGTCATCAAAAAACCGCAAAGTTGTTTAAAATAAGAGCAACACTACAAAAGGAGATAAGAAG
AGCACATACCTCAGTCACTTATTATCACTAGCGCTCGCCGCAGCCGTGTAACCGAGCATAGCGAGCGAAC
TGGCGAGGAAGCAAAGAAGAACTGTTCTGTCAGATAGCTCTTACGCTCAGCGCAAGAAGAAATATCCACC
GTGGGAAAAACTCCAGGTAGAGGTACACACGCGGATAGCCAATTCAGAGTAATAAACTGTGATAATCAAC
CCTCATCAATGATGACGAACTAACCCCCGATATCAAGTCACATGACGAAGGGAAAGAGAAGGAAATCAAC
TGTGACAAACTGCCCTCAAATTTGGCTTCCTTAAAAATTACAGTTCAAAAAGTATGAGAAAATCCATGCA
GGCTGAAGGAAACAGCAAAACTGTGACAAATTACCCTCAGTAGGTCAGAACAAATGTGACGAACCACCCT
CAAATCTGTGACAGATAACCCTCAGACTATCCTGTCGTCATGGAAGTGATATCGCGGAAGGAAAATACGA
TATGAGTCGTCTGGCGGCCTTTCTTTTTCTCAATGTATGAGAGGCGCATTGGAGTTCTGCTGTTGATCTC
ATTAACACAGACCTGCAGGAAGCGGCGGCGGAAGTCAGGCATACGCTGGTAACTTTGAGGCAGCTGGTAA
CGCTCTATGATCCAGTCGATTTTCAGAGAGACGATGCCTGAGCCATCCGGCTTACGATACTGACACAGGG
ATTCGTATAAACGCATGGCATACGGATTGGTGATTTCTTTTGTTTCACTAAGCCGAAACTGCGTAAACCG
GTTCTGTAACCCGATAAAGAAGGGAATGAGATATGGGTTGATATGTACACTGTAAAGCCCTCTGGATGGA
CTGTGCGCACGTTTGATAAACCAAGGAAAAGATTCATAGCCTTTTTCATCGCCGGCATCCTCTTCAGGGC
GATAAAAAACCACTTCCTTCCCCGCGAAACTCTTCAATGCCTGCCGTATATCCTTACTGGCTTCCGCAGA
GGTCAATCCGAATATTTCAGCATATTTAGCAACATGGATCTCGCAGATACCGTCATGTTCCTGTAGGGTG
CCATCAGATTTTCTGATCTGGTCAACGAACAGATACAGCATACGTTTTTGATCCCGGGAGAGACTATATG
CCGCCTCAGTGAGGTCGTTTGACTGGACGATTCGCGGGCTATTTTTACGTTTCTTGTGATTGATAACCGC
TGTTTCCGCCATGACAGATCCATGTGAAGTGTGACAAGTTTTTAGATTGTCACACTAAATAAAAAAGAGT
CAATAAGCAGGGATAACTTTGTGAAAAAACAGCTTCTTCTGAGGGCAATTTGTCACAGGGTTAAGGGCAA
TTTGTCACAGACAGGACTGTCATTTGAGGGTGATTTGTCACACTGAAAGGGCAATTTGTCACAACACCTT
CTCTAGAACCAGCATGGATAAAGGCCTACAAGGCGCTCTAAAAAAGAAGATCTAAAAACTATAAAAAAAA
TAATTATAAAAATATCCCCGTGGATAAGTGGATAACCCCAAGGGAAGTTTTTTCAGGCATCGTGTGTAAG
CAGAATATATAAGTGCTGTTCCCTGGTGCTTCCTCGCTCACTCGACCGGGAGGGTTCGAGAAGGGGGGGC
ACCCCCCTTCGGCGTGCGCGGTCACGCGCACAGGGCGCAGCCCTGGTTAAAAACAAGGTTTATAAATATT
GGTTTAAAAGCAGGTTAAAAGACAGGTTAGCGGTGGCCGAAAAACGGGCGGAAACCCTTGCAAATGCTGG
ATTTTCTGCCTGTGGACAGCCCCTCAAATGTCAATAGGTGCGCCCCTCATCTGTCAGCACTCTGCCCCTC
AAGTGTCAAGGATCGCGCCCCTCATCTGTCAGTAGTCGCGCCCCTCAAGTGTCAATACCGCAGGGCACTT
ATCCCCAGGCTTGTCCACATCATCTGTGGGAAACTCGCGTAAAATCAGGCGTTTTCGCCGATTTGCGAGG
CTGGCCAGCTCCACGTCGCCGGCCGAAATCGAGCCTGCCCCTCATCTGTCAACGCCGCGCCGGGTGAGTC
GGCCCCTCAAGTGTCAACGTCCGCCCCTCATCTGTCAGTGAGGGCCAAGTTTTCCGCGAGGTATCCACAA
CGCCGGCGGCCGGCCGCGGTGTCTCGCACACGGCTTCGACGGCGTTTCTGGCGCGTTTGCAGGGCCATAG
ACGGCCGCCAGCCCAGCGGCGAGGGCAACCAGCCGAGGGCTTCGCCCTGTCGCTCGACTGCGGCGAGCAC
TACTGGCTGTAAAAGGACAGACCACATCATGGTTCTGTGTTCATTAGGTTGTTCTGTCCATTGCTGACAT
AATCCGCTCCACTTCAACGTAACACCGCACGAAGATTTCTATTGTTCCTGAAGGCATATTCAAATCGTTT
TCGTTACCGCTTGCTGGCATCATGACAGAACACTACTTCCTATAAACGCTACACAGGCTCCTGAGATTAA
TAATGCGGATCTCTACGATAATGGGAGATTTTCCCGACTGTTTCGTTCGCTTCTCAGTGGATAACAGCCA
GCTTCTCTGTTTAACAGACAAAAACAGCATATCCACTCAGTTCCACATTTCCATATAAAGGCCAAGGCAT
TTATTCTCAGGATAATTGTTTCAGCATCGCAACCGCATCAGACTCCGGCATCGCAAACTGCACCCGGTGC
CGGGCAGCCACATCCAGCGCAAAAACCTTCGTGTAGACTTCCGTTGAACTGATGGACTTATGTCCCATCA
GGCTTTGCAGAACTTTCAGCGGTATACCGGCATACAGCATGTGCATCGCATAGGAATGGCGGAACGTATG
TGGTGTGACCGGAACAGAGAACGTCACACCGTCAGCAGCAGCGGCGGCAACCGCCTCCCCAATCCAGGTC
CTGACCGTTCTGTCCGTCACTTCCCAGATCCGCGCTTTCTCTGTCCTTCCTGTGCGACGGTTACGCCGCT
CCATGAGCTTATCGCGAATAAATACCTGTGACGGAAGATCACTTCGCAGAATAAATAAATCCTGGTGTCC
CTGTTGATACCGGGAAGCCCTGGGCCAACTTTTGGCGAAAATGAGACGTTGATCGGCACGTAAGAGGTTC
CAACTTTCACCATAATGAAATAAGATCACTACCGGGCGTATTTTTTGAGTTATCGAGATTTTCAGGAGCT
AAGGAAGCTAAAATGGAGAAAAAAATCACTGGATATACCACCGTTGATATATCCCAATGGCATCGTAAAG
AACATTTTGAGGCATTTCAGTCAGTTGCTCAATGTACCTATAACCAGACCGTTCAGCTGGATATTACGGC
CTTTTTAAAGACCGTAAAGAAAAATAAGCACAAGTTTTATCCGGCCTTTATTCACATTCTTGCCCGCCTG
ATGAATGCTCATCCGGAATTTCGTATGGCAATGAAAGACGGTGAGCTGGTGATATGGGATAGTGTTCACC
CTTGTTACACCGTTTTCCATGAGCAAACTGAAACGTTTTCATCGCTCTGGAGTGAATACCACGACGATTT
CCGGCAGTTTCTACACATATATTCGCAAGATGTGGCGTGTTACGGTGAAAACCTGGCCTATTTCCCTAAA
GGGTTTATTGAGAATATGTTTTTCGTCTCAGCCAATCCCTGGGTGAGTTTCACCAGTTTTGATTTAAACG
TGGCCAATATGGACAACTTCTTCGCCCCCGTTTTCACGATGGGCAAATATTATACGCAAGGCGACAAGGT
GCTGATGCCGCTGGCGATTCAGGTTCATCATGCCGTTTGTGATGGCTTCCATGTCGGCAGAATGCTTAAT
GAATTACAACAGTACTGCGATGAGTGGCAGGGCGGGGCGTAATTTTTTTAAGGCAGTTATTGGTGCCCTT
AAACGCCTGGTTGCTACGCCTGAATAAGTGATAATAAGCGGATGAATGGCAGAAATTCGATGATAAGCTG
TCAAACATGAGAATTGGTCTCGACGAGTATGCTTGGATTCTCACCAATAAAAAACGCCCGGCGGCAACCG
AGCGTTCTGAACAAATCCAGATGGAGTTCTGAGGTCATTACTGGATCTATCAACAGGAGTCCAAGCGACG
TCTGTGCAAGTACTACTGTTCTGCAGTCACTTGAATTCGATACCCAGCTGTTATTTGTATAGTTCATCCA
TGCCATGTGTAATCCCAGCAGCGGTTATTTTTGTTGACACTCTATCATTGATAGAGTTATTTTACCACTC
CCTATCAGTGATAGAGAAAAGTGAAATGTTAACATCTAGCCCGGCCCTATCAGTACAGCAGTGCCTTGAA
TGACATACTCATCATTAAATTTTCTCTACAGCCAAACGACCAAGTGCATTTCCAGGGAGCGCGACGACGA
GCAGTCATGAACTGGAAAGCGGGCAGTGAGCGCAACGCAATTAATGTGAGTTAGCTCACTCATTAGGCAC
CCCAGGCTTTACACTTTATGCTTCCGGCTCGTATGTTGTGTGGAATTGTGAGCGGATAACAATTTCACAC
AGGATTCACACCAATTGATAATATACAAGATTAAGGAGGTAAAGAATGGTGAGCAAGGGCGAGGAGGATA
ACATGGCCATCATCAAGGAGTTCATGCGCTTCAAGGTTCACATGGAGGGCTCCGTGAACGGCCACGAGTT
CGAGATCGAGGGCGAGGGCGAGGGCCGCCCCTACGAGGGCACCCAGACCGCCAAGCTGAAGGTGACCAAG
GGTGGCCCCCTGCCCTTCGCCTGGGACATCCTGTCCCCTCAGTTCATGTACGGCTCCAAGGCCTACGTGA
AGCACCCCGCCGACATCCCCGACTACTTGAAGCTGTCCTTCCCCGAGGGCTTCAAGTGGGAGCGCGTGAT
GAACTTCGAGGACGGCGGCGTGGTGACCGTGACCCAGGACTCCTCCCTGCAAGACGGCGAGTTCATCTAC
AAGGTGAAGCTGCGCGGCACCAACTTCCCCTCCGACGGCCCCGTAATGCAGAAGAAGACTATGGGCTGGG
AGGCCTCCTCCGAGCGGATGTACCCCGAGGACGGCGCGCTGAAGGGCGAGATCAAGCAGAGGCTGAAGCT
GAAGGACGGCGGCCACTACGACGCTGAGGTCAAGACCACCTACAAGGCCAAGAAGCCCGTGCAACTGCCC
GGCGCGTACAACGTCAACATCAAGTTGGACATCACCTCCCACAACGAGGACTACACCATCGTGGAACAGT
ACGAACGCGCCGAGGGCCGCCACTCCACCGGCGGCATGGACGAGCTGTATAAGTAAGATATCTATCGCCC
TAGGGACCGTCTCGAGAGAATCAATATTAATCCAACGCGTGGCATCAAATAAAACGAAAGGCTCAGTCGA
AAGACTGGGCCTTTCGTTTTATCTGTTGTTTGTCGGTGAACGCTCTCCTGAGTAGGACAAATCCGCCGCC
CTAGACTTAGGCGTTCGGCTGCGGCGAGCGGTATCAGCTCACTCAAAG
